Addgene plasmid #126151: pBbE12k-RFP
Purpose: Constitutive expression vector for Escherichia coli. BglBrick compatible.
Depositing lab: Nigel Scrutton. Depositing organization: University of Manchester. Publication: SelProm: A Queryable and Predictive Expression Vector Selection Tool for Escherichia coli. Jervis AJ, Carbonell P, Taylor S, Sung R, Dunstan MS, Robinson CJ, Breitling R, Takano E, Scrutton NS. ACS Synth Biol. 2019 Mar 18. doi: 10.1021/acssynbio.8b00399. PubMed 30870592.
Backbone
  Vector backbone: pBb
  Backbone size w/o insert (bp): 2181
  Vector type: Bacterial Expression, Synthetic Biology
Growth in bacteria
  Bacterial resistance: Kanamycin, 50 μg/mL
  Growth temperature: 37°C
  Growth strain: DH5alpha
  Copy number: High Copy
Gene/Insert
  Gene/Insert name: RFP
  Species: Synthetic
  Insert size (bp): 678
  Promoter: J23151
  Cloning method: Unknown
  Sequencing primers: 5′ CTGCGCCATCAGATCCTTGG
Terms and licenses: Academic/Nonprofit Terms; Industry Terms: Not Available to Industry
Depositor comments: Cloning method was In-Fusion.
How to cite: pBbE12k-RFP was a gift from Nigel Scrutton (Addgene plasmid # 126151 ; http://n2t.net/addgene:126151 ; RRID:Addgene_126151)
