[The description below was written by a language model from this plasmid's Addgene catalogue record and pLannotate feature annotations shown in this document.]
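Description:
pBbE12k-RFP is a small bacterial expression plasmid of the pBb (BglBrick) vector family, built for constitutive gene expression in Escherichia coli and intended for synthetic biology work. The sequenced record is about 2.8 kb, roughly consistent with the listed 2,181 bp backbone plus a 678 bp insert. It replicates from a high-copy ColE1/pMB1-type origin and is selected with kanamycin through the neo/nptII aminoglycoside phosphotransferase gene. That marker is followed by a phage lambda t0 terminator. A short annotated fragment of the Tn5 transposase gene lies next to the marker and is most likely a non-functional remnant carried along with the Tn5-derived resistance cassette.

The payload is a synthetic RFP coding sequence, annotated as mRFP1, the monomeric derivative of DsRed. According to the catalogue entry it is driven by the constitutive promoter J23151. The automated annotation labels the short promoter region upstream of the reporter as a fragment of J23119, which probably reflects sequence similarity among the related J23-series synthetic constitutive promoters rather than a different element. No inducer or regulator gene is annotated, consistent with constitutive expression. Transcription of the reporter ends at a tandem terminator pair, rrnB T1 followed by the phage T7 early terminator T7Te, which insulates the origin and marker from read-through.

Because the vector is BglBrick compatible, the RFP can serve as a fluorescent readout of promoter and copy-number strength or as a placeholder to be exchanged for a gene of interest using standardised assembly. The associated publication concerns a tool for selecting and predicting the performance of E. coli expression vectors. The depositor notes that the plasmid was assembled by In-Fusion cloning.
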