Features (pLannotate 1.2.2; 8 found; start..end, strand, type, name):
      7..35      +  promoter       J23119 promoter (fragment): bacterial promoter (Registry of Standard Biological Parts BBa J23119)
     81..758     +  CDS            mRFP1: monomeric derivative of DsRed (Campbell et al., 2002)
    791..862     +  terminator     rrnB T1 terminator: transcription terminator T1 from the E. coli rrnB gene
    878..905     +  terminator     T7Te terminator: phage T7 early transcription terminator
   1063..1651    -  rep_origin     ori: high-copy-number ColE1/pMB1/pBR322/pUC origin of replication
   1739..1833    -  terminator     lambda t0 terminator: transcription terminator from phage lambda
   1867..2658    -  CDS            neo: KKA2_KLEPN - Also known as kan, nptII. Experimental evidence at protein level: Swiss-Prot protein existence level 1. Resistance to kanamycin, neomycin, paromomycin, ribostamycin, butirosin and gentamicin B. From Klebsiella pneumoniae.
   2690..2794    -  CDS            tnpA (fragment): TN5P_ECOLX - Also known as tnp. Experimental evidence at protein level: Swiss-Prot protein existence level 1. Mediates transposition of transposon Tn5 by a 'cut and paste' mechanism. First, the monomeric transposase binds the 19 bp inverted DNA repeats flanking the transposon. Then, dimerization of the DNA- bound transposase creates a synaptic DNA complex. After nicking of the first DNA strand, excision of the transposon proceeds through a series of intermediates. The transposase then mediates the insertion of the transposon at a new site by strand transfer. The activity of the wild- type tran
>Addgene plasmid #126151 | pBbE12k-RFP | addgene full sequence | sequence record 330522 | Addgene NGS Result
TTGATGGCTAGCTCAGTCCTAGGTACAATGCTAGCAGGTTTAATCGAATTCAAAAGATCTTTTAAGAAGG
AGATATACATATGGCGAGTAGCGAAGACGTTATCAAAGAGTTCATGCGTTTCAAAGTTCGTATGGAAGGT
TCCGTTAACGGTCACGAGTTCGAAATCGAAGGTGAAGGTGAAGGTCGTCCGTACGAAGGTACCCAGACCG
CTAAACTGAAAGTTACCAAAGGTGGTCCGCTGCCGTTCGCTTGGGACATCCTGTCCCCGCAGTTCCAGTA
CGGTTCCAAAGCTTACGTTAAACACCCGGCTGACATCCCGGACTACCTGAAACTGTCCTTCCCGGAAGGT
TTCAAATGGGAACGTGTTATGAACTTCGAAGACGGTGGTGTTGTTACCGTTACCCAGGACTCCTCCCTGC
AAGACGGTGAGTTCATCTACAAAGTTAAACTGCGTGGTACCAACTTCCCGTCCGACGGTCCGGTTATGCA
GAAAAAAACCATGGGTTGGGAAGCTTCCACCGAACGTATGTACCCGGAAGACGGTGCTCTGAAAGGTGAA
ATCAAAATGCGTCTGAAACTGAAAGACGGTGGTCACTACGACGCTGAAGTTAAAACCACCTACATGGCTA
AAAAACCGGTTCAGCTGCCGGGTGCTTACAAAACCGACATCAAACTGGACATCACCTCCCACAACGAAGA
CTACACCATCGTTGAACAGTACGAACGTGCTGAAGGTCGTCACTCCACCGGTGCTTAAGGATCCAAACTC
GAGTAAGGATCTCCAGGCATCAAATAAAACGAAAGGCTCAGTCGAAAGACTGGGCCTTTCGTTTTATCTG
TTGTTTGTCGGTGAACGCTCTCTACTAGAGTCACACTGGCTCACCTTCGGGTGGGCCTTTCTGCGTTTAT
ACCTAGGGCGTTCGGCTGCGGCGAGCGGTATCAGCTCACTCAAAGGCGGTAATACGGTTATCCACAGAAT
CAGGGGATAACGCAGGAAAGAACATGTGAGCAAAAGGCCAGCAAAAGGCCAGGAACCGTAAAAAGGCCGC
GTTGCTGGCGTTTTTCCATAGGCTCCGCCCCCCTGACGAGCATCACAAAAATCGACGCTCAAGTCAGAGG
TGGCGAAACCCGACAGGACTATAAAGATACCAGGCGTTTCCCCCTGGAAGCTCCCTCGTGCGCTCTCCTG
TTCCGACCCTGCCGCTTACCGGATACCTGTCCGCCTTTCTCCCTTCGGGAAGCGTGGCGCTTTCTCATAG
CTCACGCTGTAGGTATCTCAGTTCGGTGTAGGTCGTTCGCTCCAAGCTGGGCTGTGTGCACGAACCCCCC
GTTCAGCCCGACCGCTGCGCCTTATCCGGTAACTATCGTCTTGAGTCCAACCCGGTAAGACACGACTTAT
CGCCACTGGCAGCAGCCACTGGTAACAGGATTAGCAGAGCGAGGTATGTAGGCGGTGCTACAGAGTTCTT
GAAGTGGTGGCCTAACTACGGCTACACTAGAAGGACAGTATTTGGTATCTGCGCTCTGCTGAAGCCAGTT
ACCTTCGGAAAAAGAGTTGGTAGCTCTTGATCCGGCAAACAAACCACCGCTGGTAGCGGTGGTTTTTTTG
TTTGCAAGCAGCAGATTACGCGCAGAAAAAAAGGATCTCAAGAAGATCCTTTGATCTTTTCTACGGGGTC
TGACGCTCAGTGGAACGAAAACTCACGTTAAGGGATTTTGGTCATGACTAGTGCTTGGATTCTCACCAAT
AAAAAACGCCCGGCGGCAACCGAGCGTTCTGAACAAATCCAGATGGAGTTCTGAGGTCATTACTGGATCT
ATCAACAGGAGTCCAAGCGAGCTCTCGAACCCCAGAGTCCCGCTCAGAAGAACTCGTCAAGAAGGCGATA
GAAGGCGATGCGCTGCGAATCGGGAGCGGCGATACCGTAAAGCACGAGGAAGCGGTCAGCCCATTCGCCG
CCAAGCTCTTCAGCAATATCACGGGTAGCCAACGCTATGTCCTGATAGCGGTCCGCCACACCCAGCCGGC
CACAGTCGATGAATCCAGAAAAGCGGCCATTTTCCACCATGATATTCGGCAAGCAGGCATCGCCATGGGT
CACGACGAGATCCTCGCCGTCGGGCATGCGCGCCTTGAGCCTGGCGAACAGTTCGGCTGGCGCGAGCCCC
TGATGCTCTTCGTCCAGATCATCCTGATCGACAAGACCGGCTTCCATCCGAGTACGTGCTCGCTCGATGC
GATGTTTCGCTTGGTGGTCGAATGGGCAGGTAGCCGGATCAAGCGTATGCAGCCGCCGCATTGCATCAGC
CATGATGGATACTTTCTCGGCAGGAGCAAGGTGAGATGACAGGAGATCCTGCCCCGGCACTTCGCCCAAT
AGCAGCCAGTCCCTTCCCGCTTCAGTGACAACGTCGAGCACAGCTGCGCAAGGAACGCCCGTCGTGGCCA
GCCACGATAGCCGCGCTGCCTCGTCCTGCAGTTCATTCAGGGCACCGGACAGGTCGGTCTTGACAAAAAG
AACCGGGCGCCCCTGCGCTGACAGCCGGAACACGGCGGCATCAGAGCAGCCGATTGTCTGTTGTGCCCAG
TCATAGCCGAATAGCCTCTCCACCCAAGCGGCCGGAGAACCTGCGTGCAATCCATCTTGTTCAATCATGC
GAAACGATCCTCATCCTGTCTCTTGATCAGATCATGATCCCCTGCGCCATCAGATCCTTGGCGGCAAGAA
AGCCATCCAGTTTACTTTGCAGGGCTTCCCAACCTTACCAGAGGGCGCCCCAGCTGGCAATTCCGACGTC
